>Addgene plasmid #175468 | MSNA-c021 | addgene full sequence | sequence record 353157 | Addgene NGS Result
CTAGAAATAATTTTGTTTAACTTTAAGAAGGAGATATACATATGCACCATCATCATCATCATTCTTCTGG
TGTAGATCTGGGTACCGAGAACCTGTACTTCCAATCCATGCCCAAAACGATCAGTGTGCGTGTGACCACC
ATGGATGCAGAGCTGGAGTTTGCCATCCAGCCCAACACCACCGGGAAGCAGCTATTTGACCAGGTGGTGA
AAACTATTGGCTTGAGGGAAGTTTGGTTCTTTGGTCTGCAGTACCAGGACACTAAAGGTTTCTCCACCTG
GCTGAAACTCAATAAGAAGGTGACTGCCCAGGATGTGCGGAAGGAAAGCCCCCTGCTCTTTAAGTTCCGT
GCCAAGTTCTACCCTGAGGATGTGTCCGAGGAATTGATTCAGGACATCACTCAGCGCCTGTTCTTTCTGC
AAGTGAAAGAGGGCATTCTCAATGATGATATTTACTGCCCGCCTGAGACCGCTGTGCTGCTGGCCTCGTA
TGCTGTCCAGTCTAAGTATGGCGACTTCAATAAGGAAGTGCATAAGTCTGGCTACCTGGCCGGAGACAAG
TTGCTCCCGCAGAGAGTCCTGGAACAGCACAAACTCAACAAGGACCAGTGGGAGGAGCGGATCCAGGTGT
GGCATGAGGAACACCGTGGCATGCTCAGGGAGGATGCTGTCCTGGAATATCTGAAGATTGCTCAAGATCT
GGAGATGTATGGTGTGAACTACTTCAGCATCAAGAACAAGAAAGGCTCAGAGCTGTGGCTGGGGGTGGAT
GCCCTGGGTCTCAACATCTATGAGCAGAATGACAGACTAACTCCCAAGATAGGCTTCCCCTGGAGTGAAA
TCAGGAACATCTCTTTCAATGATAAGAAATTTGTCATCAAGCCCATTGACAAAAAAGCCCCGGACTTCGT
CTTCTATGCTCCCCGGCTAAGAATCAATAAAAGAATTAGGGCCTTGTGCATGGGGAACCATGAACTATAC
ATGCGCCGTCGCAAGCCTGATACCATTGAGGTGCAGCAGATGAAGGCACAGGCCCGGGAGGAGAAGCACC
AGAAGCAGATGGAGCGTGCTATGCTGGAAAATGAGAAGAAGAAGCGTGAAATGGCAGAGAAGGAGAAAGA
GAAGATTGAACGGGAGAAGGAGGAGTGACAGTAAAGGTGGATACGGATCCGAATTCGAGCTCCGTCGACA
AGCTTGCGGCCGCACTCGAGCACCACCACCACCACCACTGAGATCCGGCTGCTAACAAAGCCCGAAAGGA
AGCTGAGTTGGCTGCTGCCACCGCTGAGCAATAACTAGCATAACCCCTTGGGGCCTCTAAACGGGTCTTG
AGGGGTTTTTTGCTGAAAGGAGGAACTATATCCGGATTGGCGAATGGG
[124 nt withheld, positions 1379-1502]
C
[91 nt withheld, positions 1504-1594]
A
[49 nt withheld, positions 1596-1644]
CCTTTGACGTTGGAGTCCACGTTCTTT
[37 nt withheld, positions 1672-1708]
ACCCTATCTCGGTCTATTCTTTTGATTTATAAGGGATTTTGCCGATTTCGGCCTATTGGTTAAAAAATGA
GCTGATTTAACAAAAATTTAACGCGAATTTTAACAAAATATTAACGCTTACAATTTAGGTGGCACTTTTC
GGGGAAATGTGCGCGGAACCCCTATTTGTTTATTTTTCTAAATACATTCAAATATGTATCCGCTCATGAA
TTAATTCTTAGAAAAACTCATCGAGCATCAAATGAAACTGCAATTTATTCATATCAGGATTATCAATACC
ATATTTTTGAAAAAGCCGTTTCTGTAATGAAGGAGAAAACTCACCGAGGCAGTTCCATAGGATGGCAAGA
TCCTGGTATCGGTCTGCGATTCCGACTCGTCCAACATCAATACAACCTATTAATTTCCCCTCGTCAAAAA
TAAGGTTATCAAGTGAGAAATCACCATGAGTGACGACTGAATCCGGTGAGAATGGCAAAAGTTTATGCAT
TTCTTTCCAGACTTGTTCAACAGGCCAGCCATTACGCTCGTCATCAAAATCACTCGCATCAACCAAACCG
TTATTCATTCGTGATTGCGCCTGAGCGAGACGAAATACGCGATCGCTGTTAAAAGGACAATTACAAACAG
GAATCGAATGCAACCGGCGCAGGAACACTGCCAGCGCATCAACAATATTTTCACCTGAATCAGGATATTC
TTCTAATACCTGGAATGCTGTTTTCCCGGGGATCGCAGTGGTGAGTAACCATGCATCATCAGGAGTACGG
ATAAAATGCTTGATGGTCGGAAGAGGCATAAATTCCGTCAGCCAGTTTAGTCTGACCATCTCATCTGTAA
CATCATTGGCAACGCTACCTTTGCCATGTTTCAGAAACAACTCTGGCGCATCGGGCTTCCCATACAATCG
ATAGATTGTCGCACCTGATTGCCCGACATTATCGCGAGCCCATTTATACCCATATAAATCAGCATCCATG
TTGGAATTTAATCGCGGCCTAGAGCAAGACGTTTCCCGTTGAATATGGCTCATAACACCCCTTGTATTAC
TGTTTATGTAAGCAGACAGTTTTATTGTTCATGACCAAAATCCCTTAACGTGAGTTTTCGTTCCACTGAG
CGTCAGACCCCGTAGAAAAGATCAAAGGATCTTCTTGAGATCCTTTTTTTCTGCGCGTAATCTGCTGCTT
GCAAACAAAAAAACCACCGCTACCAGCGGTGGTTTGTTTGCCGGATCAAGAGCTACCAACTCTTTTTCCG
AAGGTAACTGGCTTCAGCAGAGCGCAGATACCAAATACTGTCCTTCTAGTGTAGCCGTAGTTAGGCCACC
ACTTCAAGAACTCTGTAGCACCGCCTACATACCTCGCTCTGCTAATCCTGTTACCAGTGGCTGCTGCCAG
TGGCGATAAGTCGTGTCTTACCGGGTTGGACTCAAGACGATAGTTACCGGATAAGGCGCAGCGGTCGGGC
TGAACGGGGGGTTCGTGCACACAGCCCAGCTTGGAGCGAACGACCTACACCGAACTGAGATACCTACAGC
GTGAGCTATGAGAAAGCGCCACGCTTCCCGAAGGGAGAAAGGCGGACAGGTATCCGGTAAGCGGCAGGGT
CGGAACAGGAGAGCGCACGAGGGAGCTTCCAGGGGGAAACGCCTGGTATCTTTATAGTCCTGTCGGGTTT
CGCCACCTCTGACTTGAGCGTCGATTTTTGTGATGCTCGTCAGGGGGGCGGAGCCTATGGAAAAACGCCA
GCAACGCGGCCTTTTTACGGTTCCTGGCCTTTTGCTGGCCTTTTGCTCACATGTTCTTTCCTGCGTTATC
CCCTGATTCTGTGGATAACCGTATTACCGCCTTTGAGTGAGCTGATACCGCTCGCCGCAGCCGAACGACC
GAGCGCAGCGAGTCAGTGAGCGAGGAAGCGGAAGAGCGCCTGATGCGGTATTTTCTCCTTACGCATCTGT
GCGGTATTTCACACCGCAATGGTGCACTCTCAGTACAATCTGCTCTGATGCCGCATAGTTAAGCCAGTAT
ACACTCCGCTATCGCTACGTGACTGGGTCATGGCTGCGCCCCGACACCCGCCAACACCCGCTGACGCGCC
CTGACGGGCTTGTCTGCTCCCGGCATCCGCTTACAGACAAGCTGTGACCGTCTCCGGGAGCTGCATGTGT
CAGAGGTTTTCACCGTCATCACCGAAACGCGCGAGGCAGCTGCGGTAAAGCTCATCAGCGTGGTCGTGAA
GCGATTCACAGATGTCTGCCTGTTCATCCGCGTCCAGCTCGTTGAGTTTCTCCAGAAGCGTTAATGTCTG
GCTTCTGATAAAGCGGGCCATGTTAAGGGCGGTTTTTTCCTGTTTGGTCACTGATGCCTCCGTGTAAGGG
GGATTTCTGTTCATGGGGGTAATGATACCGATGAAACGAGAGAGGATGCTCACGATACGGGTTACTGATG
ATGAACATGCCCGGTTACTGGAACGTTGTGAGGGTAAACAACTGGCGGTATGGATGCGGCGGGACCAGAG
AAAAATCACTCAGGGTCAATGCCAGCGCTTCGTTAATACAGATGTAGGTGTTCCACAGGGTAGCCAGCAG
CATCCTGCGATGCAGATCCGGAACATAATGGTGCAGGGCGCTGACTTCCGCGTTTCCAGACTTTACGAAA
CACGGAAACCGAAGACCATTCATGTTGTTGCTCAGGTCGCAGACGTTTTGCAGCAGCAGTCGCTTCACGT
TCGCTCGCGTATCGGTGATTCATTCTGCTAACCAGTAAGGCAACCCCGCCAGCCTAGCCGGGTCCTCAAC
GACAGGAGCACGATCATGCGCACCCGTGGGGCCGCCATGCCGGCGATAATGGCCTGCTTCTCGCCGAAAC
GTTTGGTGGCGGGACCAGTGACGAAGGCTTGAGCGAGGGCGTGCAAGATTCCGAATACCGCAAGCGACAG
GCCGATCATCGTCGCGCTCCAGCGAAAGCGGTCCTCGCCGAAAATGACCCAGAGCGCTGCCGGCACCTGT
CCTACGAGTTGCATGATAAAGAAGACAGTCATAAGTGCGGCGACGATAGTCATGCCCCGCGCCCACCGGA
AGGAGCTGACTGGGTTGAAGGCTCTCAAGGGCATCGGTCGAGATCCCGGTGCCTAATGAGTGAGCTAACT
TACATTAATTGCGTTGCGCTCACTGCCCGCTTTCCAGTCGGGAAACCTGTCGTGCCAGCTGCATTAATGA
ATCGGCCAACGCGCGGGGAGAGGCGGTTTGCGTATTGGGCGCCAGGGTGGTTTTTCTTTTCACCAGTGAG
ACGGGCAACAGCTGATTGCCCTTCACCGCCTGGCCCTGAGAGAGTTGCAGCAAGCGGTCCACGCTGGTTT
GCCCCAGCAGGCGAAAATCCTGTTTGATGGTGGTTAACGGCGGGATATAACATGAGCTGTCTTCGGTATC
GTCGTATCCCACTACCGAGATATCCGCACCAACGCGCAGCCCGGACTCGGTAATGGCGCGCATTGCGCCC
AGCGCCATCTGATCGTTGGCAACCAGCATCGCAGTGGGAACGATGCCCTCATTCAGCATTTGCATGGTTT
GTTGAAAACCGGACATGGCACTCCAGTCGCCTTCCCGTTCCGCTATCGGCTGAATTTGATTGCGAGTGAG
ATATTTATGCCAGCCAGCCAGACGCAGACGCGCCGAGACAGAACTTAATGGGCCCGCTAACAGCGCGATT
TGCTGGTGACCCAATGCGACCAGATGCTCCACGCCCAGTCGCGTACCGTCTTCATGGGAGAAAATAATAC
TGTTGATGGGTGTCTGGTCAGAGACATCAAGAAATAACGCCGGAACATTAGTGCAGGCAGCTTCCACAGC
AATGGCATCCTGGTCATCCAGCGGATAGTTAATGATCAGCCCACTGACGCGTTGCGCGAGAAGATTGTGC
ACCGCCGCTTTACAGGCTTCGACGCCGCTTCGTTCTACCATCGACACCACCACGCTGGCACCCAGTTGAT
CGGCGCGAGATTTAATCGCCGCGACAATTTGCGACGGCGCGTGCAGGGCCAGACTGGAGGTGGCAACGCC
AATCAGCAACGACTGTTTGCCCGCCAGTTGTTGTGCCACGCGGTTGGGAATGTAATTCAGCTCCGCCATC
GCCGCTTCCACTTTTTCCCGCGTTTTCGCAGAAACGTGGCTGGCCTGGTTCACCACGCGGGAAACGGTCT
GATAAGAGACACCGGCATACTCTGCGACATCGTATAACGTTACTGGTTTCACATTCACCACCCTGAATTG
ACTCTCTTCCGGGCGCTATCATGCCATACCGCGAAAGGTTTTGCGCCATTCGATGGTGTCCGGGATCTCG
ACGCTCTCCCTTATGCGACTCCTGCATTAGGAAGCAGCCCAGTAGTAGGTTGAGGCCGTTGAGCACCGCC
GCCGCAAGGAATGGTGCATGCAAGGAGATGGCGCCCAACAGTCCCCCGGCCACGGGGCCTGCCACCATAC
CCACGCCGAAACAAGCGCTCATGAGCCCGAAGTGGCGAGCCCGATCTTCCCCATCGGTGATGTCGGCGAT
ATAGGCGCCAGCAACCGCACCTGTGGCGCCGGTGATGCCGGCCACGATGCGTCCGGCGTAGAGGATCGAG
ATCTCGATCCCGCGAAATTAATACGACTCACTATAGGGGAATTGTGAGCGGATAACAATTCCCCT
Features (pLannotate 1.2.2; 19 found; start..end, strand, type, name):
     12..34      +  RBS            RBS: efficient ribosome binding site from bacteriophage T7 gene 10 (Olins and Rangwala, 1989)
    108..1082    +  CDS            Msn (fragment): MOES_MOUSE - Experimental evidence at protein level: Swiss-Prot protein existence level 1. Ezrin-radixin-moesin (ERM) family protein that connects the actin cytoskeleton to the plasma membrane and thereby regulates the structure and function of specific domains of the cell cortex. Tethers actin filaments by oscillating between a resting and an activated state providing transient interactions between moesin and the actin cytoskeleton (By similarity). Once phosphorylated on its C-terminal threonine, moesin is activated leading to interaction with F-actin and cytoskeletal rearrangement (By simila
   1211..1228    +  CDS            9xHis (fragment): 9xHis affinity tag
   1238..1287    +  CDS            SET1 (fragment): solubility-enhancement tag derived from T7 phage gene 10B
   1295..1342    +  terminator     T7 terminator: transcription terminator for bacteriophage T7 RNA polymerase
   1379..1807    +  rep_origin     f1 ori (sequence partly withheld): f1 bacteriophage origin of replication; arrow indicates direction of (+) strand synthesis
   1860..1917    +  promoter       AmpR promoter (fragment): bla
   1926..2741    -  CDS            KanR: aminoglycoside phosphotransferase; aph(3')-Ia; confers resistance to kanamycin in bacteria or G418 (Geneticin®) in eukaryotes
   2863..3451    +  rep_origin     ori: high-copy-number ColE1/pMB1/pBR322/pUC origin of replication
   3637..3776    -  misc_feature   bom: basis of mobility region from pBR322
   3878..4069    -  CDS            rop: Rop protein, which maintains plasmids at low copy number; rop
   4086..4466    +  CDS            YPB1_ECOLX: Protein predicted: Swiss-Prot protein existence level 4. From Escherichia coli.
   4538..4829    -  CDS            TcR (fragment): tetracycline efflux protein; tet; confers resistance to tetracycline
   4844..4865    -  protein_bind   CAP binding site: CAP binding activates transcription in the presence of cAMP. E. coli catabolite activator protein
   4878..5960    -  CDS            lacI: lac repressor; lacI; The lac repressor binds to the lac operator to inhibit transcription in E. coli. This inhibition can be relieved by adding lactose or isopropyl-β-D-thiogalactopyranoside (IPTG).
   5961..6038    -  promoter       lacI promoter: lacI
   6046..6325    -  CDS            TcR (fragment): tetracycline efflux protein; tet; confers resistance to tetracycline
   6347..6365    +  promoter       T7 promoter: promoter for bacteriophage T7 RNA polymerase
   6366..6390    +  protein_bind   lac operator: The lac repressor binds to the lac operator to inhibit transcription in E. coli. This inhibition can be relieved by adding lactose or isopropyl-β-D-thiogalactopyranoside (IPTG). lac repressor encoded by lacI
