[The description below was written by a language model from this plasmid's Addgene catalogue record and pLannotate feature annotations shown in this document.]
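Description:
MSNA-c021 is a bacterial expression plasmid built on the pNIC28-Bsa4 backbone, a pET-style vector designed for ligation-independent cloning. It encodes the FERM domain of human moesin (MSN), residues M1 to E346, carrying an L281R point mutation that reduces binding to CD44. The protein is fused at its N terminus to a His6 tag followed by a TEV protease cleavage site, so it can be captured by metal-affinity chromatography and the tag then removed. The automated annotation matches the insert to the mouse moesin entry, which reflects the close similarity of the orthologues; the catalogue record gives the species as human.

Expression is driven by a T7 promoter with an adjacent lac operator, followed by the strong phage T7 gene 10 ribosome binding site, and transcription ends at a T7 terminator. The plasmid carries its own lacI gene and promoter, so the cassette stays repressed until induced with IPTG in a host that supplies T7 RNA polymerase; the depositor notes use of a BL21(DE3) derivative carrying a rare-codon plasmid. Short His-tag and T7 gene 10-derived fragments annotated downstream of the insert appear to be backbone remnants rather than part of the described product. The plasmid is selected with a kanamycin resistance gene and replicates from a ColE1/pMB1-type origin. Although the record lists it as high copy, rop and bom elements are also annotated. An f1 origin and tetracycline-resistance gene fragments are further backbone features. The construct serves as a binding-impaired mutant for producing recombinant moesin FERM domain in studies of the MSN–CD44 interaction and its inhibitors.
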