Addgene plasmid #175468: MSNA-c021
Purpose: Protein expression in bacterial cells. FERM domain, M1-E346. Contains L281R point mutation that reduces binding to CD44.
Depositing lab: Opher Gileadi. Depositing organization: University of Oxford. Publication: Discovery of FERM domain protein-protein interaction inhibitors for MSN and CD44 as a potential therapeutic approach for Alzheimer's disease. Du Y, Bradshaw WJ, Leisner TM, Annor-Gyamfi JK, Qian K, Bashore FM, Sikdar A, Nwogbo FO, Ivanov AA, Frye SV, Gileadi O, Brennan PE, Levey AI, Axtman AD, Pearce KH, Fu H, Katis VL. J Biol Chem. 2023 Oct 20:105382. doi: 10.1016/j.jbc.2023.105382. PubMed 37866628.
Backbone
  Vector backbone: pNIC28-Bsa4
  Vector type: Bacterial Expression
Growth in bacteria
  Bacterial resistance: Kanamycin, 50 μg/mL
  Growth temperature: 37°C
  Growth strain: DH5alpha
  Copy number: High Copy
Gene/Insert
  Gene/Insert name: MSN (alt name: HEL70|IMD50)
  Species: H. sapiens (human)
  Mutation: L281R
  Entrez Gene: MSN (a.k.a. HEL70, IMD50)
  Tag / fusion protein: His6-TEV (N terminal on insert)
  Cloning method: Ligation Independent Cloning
Terms and licenses: Academic/Nonprofit Terms; Industry Terms: Not Available to Industry
Depositor comments: Ligation-independent cloning 5' site GTACTTCCAATCCAT; 3' site TATCCACCTTTACT. Gileadi lab uses BL21(DE3)-R3-pRARE2 cells for expression.
How to cite: MSNA-c021 was a gift from Opher Gileadi (Addgene plasmid # 175468 ; http://n2t.net/addgene:175468 ; RRID:Addgene_175468)
