>Addgene plasmid #175468 | MSNA-c021 | depositor partial sequence | sequence record 340377 | Coding sequence (including tags)
CATATGCACCATCATCATCATCATTCTTCTGGTGTAGATCTGGGTACCGAGAACCTGTACTTCCAATCCA
TGCCCAAAACGATCAGTGTGCGTGTGACCACCATGGATGCAGAGCTGGAGTTTGCCATCCAGCCCAACAC
CACCGGGAAGCAGCTATTTGACCAGGTGGTGAAAACTATTGGCTTGAGGGAAGTTTGGTTCTTTGGTCTG
CAGTACCAGGACACTAAAGGTTTCTCCACCTGGCTGAAACTCAATAAGAAGGTGACTGCCCAGGATGTGC
GGAAGGAAAGCCCCCTGCTCTTTAAGTTCCGTGCCAAGTTCTACCCTGAGGATGTGTCCGAGGAATTGAT
TCAGGACATCACTCAGCGCCTGTTCTTTCTGCAAGTGAAAGAGGGCATTCTCAATGATGATATTTACTGC
CCGCCTGAGACCGCTGTGCTGCTGGCCTCGTATGCTGTCCAGTCTAAGTATGGCGACTTCAATAAGGAAG
TGCATAAGTCTGGCTACCTGGCCGGAGACAAGTTGCTCCCGCAGAGAGTCCTGGAACAGCACAAACTCAA
CAAGGACCAGTGGGAGGAGCGGATCCAGGTGTGGCATGAGGAACACCGTGGCATGCTCAGGGAGGATGCT
GTCCTGGAATATCTGAAGATTGCTCAAGATCTGGAGATGTATGGTGTGAACTACTTCAGCATCAAGAACA
AGAAAGGCTCAGAGCTGTGGCTGGGGGTGGATGCCCTGGGTCTCAACATCTATGAGCAGAATGACAGACT
AACTCCCAAGATAGGCTTCCCCTGGAGTGAAATCAGGAACATCTCTTTCAATGATAAGAAATTTGTCATC
AAGCCCATTGACAAAAAAGCCCCGGACTTCGTCTTCTATGCTCCCCGGCTAAGAATCAATAAAAGAATTC
GGGCCTTGTGCATGGGGAACCATGAACTATACATGCGCCGTCGCAAGCCTGATACCATTGAGGTGCAGCA
GATGAAGGCACAGGCCCGGGAGGAGAAGCACCAGAAGCAGATGGAGCGTGCTATGCTGGAAAATGAGAAG
AAGAAGCGTGAAATGGCAGAGAAGGAGAAAGAGAAGATTGAACGGGAGAAGGAGGAGTGACAGTAAAGGT
GGATA
